Addgene plasmid #215714: pColdI-GST-mGTSF2
Purpose: Bacterial expression of GST-tagged GTSF2
Depositing lab: Phillip Zamore. Depositing organization: University of Massachusetts, Worcester. Publication: GTSF1 accelerates target RNA cleavage by PIWI-clade Argonaute proteins. Arif A, Bailey S, Izumi N, Anzelon TA, Ozata DM, Andersson C, Gainetdinov I, MacRae IJ, Tomari Y, Zamore PD. Nature. 2022 Aug;608(7923):618-625. doi: 10.1038/s41586-022-05009-0. Epub 2022 Jun 30. PubMed 35772669.
Backbone
  Vector backbone: pColdI-GST
  Backbone manufacturer: Takara
  Total vector size (bp): 5097
  Vector type: Bacterial Expression
Growth in bacteria
  Bacterial resistance: Ampicillin, 100 μg/mL
  Growth temperature: 37°C
  Growth strain: DH5alpha
  Copy number: High Copy
Gene/Insert
  Gene/Insert name: GTSF2
  Species: M. musculus (mouse)
  Insert size (bp): 405
  GenBank ID: NM_177631.4
  Entrez Gene: Gtsf2
  Promoter: CspA
  Tag / fusion protein: GST (N terminal on backbone); 6x His (N terminal on backbone)
  Cloning method: Gibson Cloning
  Sequencing primers: 5′ acgccatatcgccgaaagg; 3′ ggcagggatcttagattctg
Terms and licenses: Academic/Nonprofit Terms; Industry Terms: Not Available to Industry
How to cite: pColdI-GST-mGTSF2 was a gift from Phillip Zamore (Addgene plasmid # 215714 ; http://n2t.net/addgene:215714 ; RRID:Addgene_215714)
