[The description below was written by a language model from this plasmid's Addgene catalogue record and pLannotate feature annotations shown in this document.]
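Description:
pColdI-GST-mGTSF2 is a bacterial expression plasmid built on Takara's pColdI-GST cold-shock backbone and designed to produce mouse GTSF2 as an N-terminally tagged fusion protein in E. coli. It is maintained through a high-copy ColE1/pUC-type origin and selected with ampicillin via the β-lactamase gene. An M13 phage origin is also present, along with short remnants of pBR322-derived elements (tet, rop and bom fragments) that are not expected to be functional.

The expression cassette is driven by the cspA cold-shock promoter, followed by a lac operator and the cspA 5'UTR, and closed by the cspA 3'UTR. A lacI gene with its own promoter is carried on the plasmid. In this arrangement, transcription is held off by Lac repressor until IPTG is added, while the cspA regulatory sequences favour transcript stability and translation at low temperature, an approach often chosen to improve the solubility of recombinant proteins. The open reading frame begins with a 6xHis tag (detected by the annotation software as a fragment of a composite His-containing tag), continues through Schistosoma japonicum glutathione S-transferase, and ends with the 405 bp mouse Gtsf2 coding sequence inserted by Gibson assembly. The automated annotation labels this insert as a Gtsf1l fragment, probably reflecting similarity among GTSF paralogs, whereas the catalogue identifies it as GTSF2. The sequenced record is 5,553 nt, somewhat larger than the 5,097 bp listed in the catalogue.

The dual His and GST tags allow affinity purification of recombinant GTSF2. The associated publication concerns GTSF-family proteins accelerating target RNA cleavage by PIWI-clade Argonautes, which suggests use in biochemical assays of that kind.
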