Features (pLannotate 1.2.2; 19 found; start..end, strand, type, name):
    605..670     -  CDS            TcR (fragment): tetracycline efflux protein; tet; confers resistance to tetracycline
    685..706     -  protein_bind   CAP binding site: CAP binding activates transcription in the presence of cAMP. E. coli catabolite activator protein
    719..1801    -  CDS            lacI: lac repressor; lacI; The lac repressor binds to the lac operator to inhibit transcription in E. coli. This inhibition can be relieved by adding lactose or isopropyl-β-D-thiogalactopyranoside (IPTG).
   1802..1879    -  promoter       lacI promoter: lacI
   1887..1975    -  CDS            TcR (fragment): tetracycline efflux protein; tet; confers resistance to tetracycline
   1979..2045    +  promoter       cspA promoter: cspA; promoter of the E. coli cold shock protein cspA gene (Mitta et al., 1997)
   2048..2064    +  protein_bind   lac operator: The lac repressor binds to the lac operator to inhibit transcription in E. coli. This inhibition can be relieved by adding lactose or isopropyl-β-D-thiogalactopyranoside (IPTG). lac repressor encoded by lacI
   2086..2219    +  5'UTR          cspA 5'UTR: cspA; 5'UTR of the E. coli cold shock protein cspA gene (Mitta et al., 1997)
   2233..2252    +  CDS            capTEV™ (fragment): composite tag for in vivo biotinylation, TEV protease cleavage, and 6xHis tagging
   2268..2921    +  CDS            GST26_SCHJA: Experimental evidence at protein level: Swiss-Prot protein existence level 1. GST isoenzymes appear to play a central role in the parasite detoxification system. Other functions are also suspected including a role in increasing the solubility of haematin in the parasite gut. From Schistosoma japonicum (Blood fluke).
   2985..3389    +  CDS            Gtsf1l (fragment): GTSFL_MOUSE - Also known as Fam112a. Experimental evidence at protein level: Swiss-Prot protein existence level 1. From Mus musculus (Mouse).
   3478..3622    +  3'UTR          cspA 3'UTR: cspA; 3'UTR of the E. coli cold shock protein cspA gene (Mitta et al., 1997)
   3634..3669    +  CDS            rop (fragment): Rop protein, which maintains plasmids at low copy number; rop
   3771..3820    +  misc_feature   bom (fragment): basis of mobility region from pBR322
   3896..4276    -  rep_origin     M13 ori (sequence partly withheld): M13 bacteriophage origin of replication; arrow indicates direction of (+) strand synthesis
   4295..4346    +  misc_feature   bom (fragment): basis of mobility region from pBR322
   4376..4480    +  promoter       AmpR promoter: bla
   4481..5341    +  CDS            AmpR: β-lactamase; bla; confers resistance to ampicillin, carbenicillin, and related antibiotics
   5512..547     +  rep_origin     ori (across the origin): high-copy-number ColE1/pMB1/pBR322/pUC origin of replication
>Addgene plasmid #215714 | pColdI-GST-mGTSF2 | addgene full sequence | sequence record 426278 | Addgene NGS Result
AAAAAAACCACCGCTACCAGCGGTGGTTTGTTTGCCGGATCAAGAGCTACCAACTCTTTTTCCGAAGGTA
ACTGGCTTCAGCAGAGCGCAGATACCAAATACTGTTCTTCTAGTGTAGCCGTAGTTAGGCCACCACTTCA
AGAACTCTGTAGCACCGCCTACATACCTCGCTCTGCTAATCCTGTTACCAGTGGCTGCTGCCAGTGGCGA
TAAGTCGTGTCTTACCGGGTTGGACTCAAGACGATAGTTACCGGATAAGGCGCAGCGGTCGGGCTGAACG
GGGGGTTCGTGCACACAGCCCAGCTTGGAGCGAACGACCTACACCGAACTGAGATACCTACAGCGTGAGC
TATGAGAAAGCGCCACGCTTCCCGAAGGGAGAAAGGCGGACAGGTATCCGGTAAGCGGCAGGGTCGGAAC
AGGAGAGCGCACGAGGGAGCTTCCAGGGGGAAACGCCTGGTATCTTTATAGTCCTGTCGGGTTTCGCCAC
CTCTGACTTGAGCGTCGATTTTTGTGATGCTCGTCAGGGGGGCGGAGCCTATGGAAAAACGCCAGCAACG
CGGCCTTTTTACGGTTCCTGGCCTTTTGCTGGCCTTTTGCTCACATAGTCATGCCCCGCGCCCACCGGAA
GGAGCTGACTGGGTTGAAGGCTCTCAAGGGCATCGGTCGAGATCCCGGTGCCTAATGAGTGAGCTAACTT
ACATTAATTGCGTTGCGCTCACTGCCCGCTTTCCAGTCGGGAAACCTGTCGTGCCAGCTGCATTAATGAA
TCGGCCAACGCGCGGGGAGAGGCGGTTTGCGTATTGGGCGCCAGGGTGGTTTTTCTTTTCACCAGTGAGA
CGGGCAACAGCTGATTGCCCTTCACCGCCTGGCCCTGAGAGAGTTGCAGCAAGCGGTCCACGCTGGTTTG
CCCCAGCAGGCGAAAATCCTGTTTGATGGTGGTTAACGGCGGGATATAACATGAGCTGTCTTCGGTATCG
TCGTATCCCACTACCGAGATATCCGCACCAACGCGCAGCCCGGACTCGGTAATGGCGCGCATTGCGCCCA
GCGCCATCTGATCGTTGGCAACCAGCATCGCAGTGGGAACGATGCCCTCATTCAGCATTTGCATGGTTTG
TTGAAAACCGGACATGGCACTCCAGTCGCCTTCCCGTTCCGCTATCGGCTGAATTTGATTGCGAGTGAGA
TATTTATGCCAGCCAGCCAGACGCAGACGCGCCGAGACAGAACTTAATGGGCCCGCTAACAGCGCGATTT
GCTGGTGACCCAATGCGACCAGATGCTCCACGCCCAGTCGCGTACCGTCTTCATGGGAGAAAATAATACT
GTTGATGGGTGTCTGGTCAGAGACATCAAGAAATAACGCCGGAACATTAGTGCAGGCAGCTTCCACAGCA
ATGGCATCCTGGTCATCCAGCGGATAGTTAATGATCAGCCCACTGACGCGTTGCGCGAGAAGATTGTGCA
CCGCCGCTTTACAGGCTTCGACGCCGCTTCGTTCTACCATCGACACCACCACGCTGGCACCCAGTTGATC
GGCGCGAGATTTAATCGCCGCGACAATTTGCGACGGCGCGTGCAGGGCCAGACTGGAGGTGGCAACGCCA
ATCAGCAACGACTGTTTGCCCGCCAGTTGTTGTGCCACGCGGTTGGGAATGTAATTCAGCTCCGCCATCG
CCGCTTCCACTTTTTCCCGCGTTTTCGCAGAAACGTGGCTGGCCTGGTTCACCACGCGGGAAACGGTCTG
ATAAGAGACACCGGCATACTCTGCGACATCGTATAACGTTACTGGTTTCACATTCACCACCCTGAATTGA
CTCTCTTCCGGGCGCTATCATGCCATACCGCGAAAGGTTTTGCGCCATTCGATGGTGTCCGGGATCTCGA
CGCTCTCCCTTATGCGACTCCTGCATTAGGAAGCAGCCCAGTAGTAGGTTGAGGCCGTTGAGCACCGCCG
CCGCAAGGAATGGTGTGGCCGATTAATCATAAATATGAAAAATAATTGTTGCATCACCCGCCAATGCGTG
GCTTAATGCACATCAAATTGTGAGCGGATAACAATTTGATGTGCTAGCGCATATCCAGTGTAGTAAGGCA
AGTCCCTTCAAGAGTTATCGTTGATACCCCTCGTAGTGCACATTCCTTTAACGCTTCAAAATCTGTAAAG
CACGCCATATCGCCGAAAGGCACACTTAATTATTAAGAGGTAATACACCATGAATCACAAAGTGCATCAT
CATCATCATCATATCGAAGGTAGGCACATGTCCCCTATACTAGGTTATTGGAAAATTAAGGGCCTTGTGC
AACCCACTCGACTTCTTTTGGAATATCTTGAAGAAAAATATGAAGAGCATTTGTATGAGCGCGATGAAGG
TGATAAATGGCGAAACAAAAAGTTTGAATTGGGTTTGGAGTTTCCCAATCTTCCTTATTATATTGATGGT
GATGTTAAATTAACACAGTCTATGGCCATCATACGTTATATAGCTGACAAGCACAACATGTTGGGTGGTT
GTCCAAAAGAGCGTGCAGAGATTTCAATGCTTGAAGGAGCGGTTTTGGATATTAGATACGGTGTTTCGAG
AATTGCATATAGTAAAGACTTTGAAACTCTCAAAGTTGATTTTCTTAGCAAGCTACCTGAAATGCTGAAA
ATGTTCGAAGATCGTTTATGTCATAAAACATATTTAAATGGTGATCATGTAACCCATCCTGACTTCATGT
TGTATGACGCTCTTGATGTTGTTTTATACATGGACCCAATGTGCCTGGATGCGTTCCCAAAATTAGTTTG
TTTTAAAAAACGTATTGAAGCTATCCCACAAATTGATAAGTACTTGAAATCCAGCAAGTATATAGCATGG
CCTTTGCAGGGCTGGCAAGCCACGTTTGGTGGTGGCGACCATCCTCCAAAATCGGATCTGGAAGTTCTGT
TCCAGGGCCCGGGACATATGGAGCTCGGTACCCTCGAGGGATCCGAGTTGGAATCCATAGAGCTATGTCC
TTATGATCCAAACCACAGGATACCTGCCAGCAGGTTACAGTACCATCTGGCATCATGCAAAAAGAAAAAT
CCAAAGATAGCTAAAAAGATGGCTAACTGCAAATATAATGCTTGTCATGTGGTCCCAATCAAAAGGCTCA
AGGAACATGAGGCCAACTGTATCAACAGGACTGCAGTGGATGATGAGCCACTTAACCTTCAAAAGATTAC
TCACCCAGTTTTTGAAGAAAATGAAAACTTCTCCAGTGCTGGGAGTCAATTTCCTGACCCTGATGTCTGG
AACGTGGATCATGCGCATCATTTTCCTTCATTTGTTCTTGAGACTTTTGCTCCAAAGAAGCTAGTTTGTG
AGAGTGACTCGAGAGACCTACAAGAGGCTATGGCTGATAAGCATCCTAACAGCTTCAAGTCTTGGGGAAG
AGGGCAGAAAAACTGAAAGCTTGTCGACCTGCAGTCTAGATAGGTAATCTCTGCTTAAAAGCACAGAATC
TAAGATCCCTGCCATTTGGCGGGGATTTTTTTATTTGTTTTCAGGAAATAAATAATCGATCGCGTAATAA
AATCTATTATTATTTTTGTGAAGAATAAATTTGGGTGCAATGAGAATGCGCAGGCCCTTTCGTCTCGCGC
GTTTCGGTGATGACGGTGAAAACCTCTGACACATGCAGCTCCCGGAGACGGTCACAGCTTGTCTGTAAGC
GGATGCCGGGAGCAGACAAGCCCGTCAGGGCGCGTCAGCGGGTGTTGGCGGGTGTCGGGGCTGGCTTAAC
TATGCGGCATCAGAGCAGATTGTACTGAGAGTGCACCATAAAATTGTAAACGTTAATATTTTGTTAAAAT
TCGCGTTAAATTTTTGTTAAATCAGCTCATTTTTTAACCAATAGGCCGAAATCGGCAAAATCCCTTATAA
ATCAAAAGAATAGCCCGAGATAGGGT
[37 nt withheld, positions 3947-3983]
AAAGAACGTGGACTCCAACGTCAAAGG
[141 nt withheld, positions 4011-4151]
G
[142 nt withheld, positions 4153-4294]
TATGCGGTGTGAAATACCGCACAGATGCGTAAGGAGAAAATACCGCATCAGGCGTCAGGTGGCACTTTTC
GGGGAAATGTGCGCGGAACCCCTATTTGTTTATTTTTCTAAATACATTCAAATATGTATCCGCTCATGAG
ACAATAACCCTGATAAATGCTTCAATAATATTGAAAAAGGAAGAGTATGAGTATTCAACATTTCCGTGTC
GCCCTTATTCCCTTTTTTGCGGCATTTTGCCTTCCTGTTTTTGCTCACCCAGAAACGCTGGTGAAAGTAA
AAGATGCTGAAGATCAGTTGGGTGCACGAGTGGGTTACATCGAACTGGATCTCAACAGCGGTAAGATCCT
TGAGAGTTTTCGCCCCGAAGAACGTTTTCCAATGATGAGCACTTTTAAAGTTCTGCTATGTGGCGCGGTA
TTATCCCGTATTGACGCCGGGCAAGAGCAACTCGGTCGCCGCATACACTATTCTCAGAATGACTTGGTTG
AGTACTCACCAGTCACAGAAAAGCATCTTACGGATGGCATGACAGTAAGAGAATTATGCAGTGCTGCCAT
AACCATGAGTGATAACACTGCGGCCAACTTACTTCTGACAACGATCGGAGGACCGAAGGAGCTAACCGCT
TTTTTGCACAACATGGGGGATCATGTAACTCGCCTTGATCGTTGGGAACCGGAGCTGAATGAAGCCATAC
CAAACGACGAGCGTGACACCACGATGCCTGTAGCAATGGCAACAACGTTGCGCAAACTATTAACTGGCGA
ACTACTTACTCTAGCTTCCCGGCAACAATTAATAGACTGGATGGAGGCGGATAAAGTTGCAGGACCACTT
CTGCGCTCGGCCCTTCCGGCTGGCTGGTTTATTGCTGATAAATCTGGAGCCGGTGAGCGTGGGTCTCGCG
GTATCATTGCAGCACTGGGGCCAGATGGTAAGCCCTCCCGTATCGTAGTTATCTACACGACGGGGAGTCA
GGCAACTATGGATGAACGAAATAGACAGATCGCTGAGATAGGTGCCTCACTGATTAAGCATTGGTAACTG
TCAGACCAAGTTTACTCATATATACTTTAGATTGATTTAAAACTTCATTTTTAATTTAAAAGGATCTAGG
TGAAGATCCTTTTTGATAATCTCATGACCAAAATCCCTTAACGTGAGTTTTCGTTCCACTGAGCGTCAGA
CCCCGTAGAAAAGATCAAAGGATCTTCTTGAGATCCTTTTTTTCTGCGCGTAATCTGCTGCTTGCAAAC
